Addgene plasmid #176107: mTurquoise2-Paxillin
Purpose: Focal Adhesion marker
Depositing lab: Dorus Gadella. Depositing organization: University of Amsterdam. Publication: Endothelial Focal Adhesions Are Functional Obstacles for Leukocytes During Basolateral Crawling. Arts JJG, Mahlandt EK, Schimmel L, Gronloh MLB, van der Niet S, Klein BJAM, Fernandez-Borja M, van Geemen D, Huveneers S, van Rijssel J, Goedhart J, van Buul JD. Front Immunol. 2021 May 18;12:667213. doi: 10.3389/fimmu.2021.667213. eCollection 2021. PubMed 34084168.
Backbone
  Vector backbone: pLV
  Vector type: Lentiviral
Growth in bacteria
  Bacterial resistance: Ampicillin, 100 μg/mL
  Growth temperature: 30°C
  Growth strain: NEB Stable
  Copy number: High Copy
Gene/Insert
  Gene/Insert name: Paxillin
  Species: H. sapiens (human)
  Entrez Gene: PXN
  Cloning method: Restriction Enzyme; 5′ cloning site Unknown (unknown if destroyed)
Terms and licenses: Academic/Nonprofit Terms; Industry Terms: Not Available to Industry
How to cite: mTurquoise2-Paxillin was a gift from Dorus Gadella (Addgene plasmid # 176107 ; http://n2t.net/addgene:176107 ; RRID:Addgene_176107)
