[The description below was written by a language model from this plasmid's Addgene catalogue record and pLannotate feature annotations shown in this document.]
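Description:
mTurquoise2-Paxillin is a lentiviral transfer plasmid on a pLV backbone, about 10.8 kb, that expresses a cyan fluorescent fusion of the focal adhesion protein paxillin. It is propagated in bacteria through a high-copy ColE1/pUC origin with ampicillin selection (AmpR). The backbone also carries an f1 origin, an SV40 origin and lac/T3/T7 remnants from its cloning-vector ancestry. The viral architecture is third-generation and self-inactivating. An RSV promoter replaces the U3 region of a truncated HIV-1 5' LTR to drive genomic RNA production in packaging cells. This is followed by the Ψ packaging signal with a partial gag sequence, the Rev response element for Rev-dependent nuclear export, and the cPPT/CTS. A ΔU3 3' LTR with a downstream SV40 polyadenylation signal closes the viral unit.

Between the LTRs, the CMV enhancer and promoter drive mTurquoise2, a bright monomeric cyan fluorescent protein, joined through a short polylinker remnant to the N-terminus of paxillin. The catalogue lists the insert as human PXN, but the automated annotation matched the coding region best to the chicken paxillin entry, so the species of origin should be checked against the sequence. An EMCV IRES downstream links puromycin N-acetyltransferase to the same transcript, allowing puromycin selection of transduced cells. A hepatitis B virus post-transcriptional regulatory element, which accounts for the annotated HBsAg and X protein fragments, presumably enhances transcript export and expression. The construct serves as a live-cell focal adhesion marker. The associated study examined endothelial focal adhesions during leukocyte crawling.
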