Features (pLannotate 1.2.2; 33 found; start..end, strand, type, name):
      6..309     +  enhancer       CMV enhancer: human cytomegalovirus immediate early enhancer
    310..513     +  promoter       CMV promoter: human cytomegalovirus (CMV) immediate early promoter
    589..618     +  misc_feature   MCS (fragment): pBluescript multiple cloning site
    693..1409    +  CDS            mTurquoise2: mTurquoise2 is a basic (constitutively fluorescent) cyan fluorescent protein published in 2012, derived from Aequorea victoria. It is reported to be a rapidly-maturing monomer with very low acid sensitivity.
   1410..1430    +  misc_feature   MCS (fragment): multiple cloning site
   1452..3122    +  CDS            PXN: PAXI_CHICK - Experimental evidence at protein level: Swiss-Prot protein existence level 1. Cytoskeletal protein involved in actin-membrane attachment at sites of cell adhesion to the extracellular matrix (focal adhesion). Binds in vitro to vinculin as well as to the SH3 domain of c-SRC and, when tyrosine phosphorylated, to the SH2 domain of v-CRK. From Gallus gallus (Chicken).
   3132..3278    +  CDS            HBsAg (S) (fragment): major/small (S) envelope protein of hepatitis B virus hepatitis B surface antigen
   3398..3860    +  misc_feature   IRES: internal ribosome entry site (IRES) of the encephalomyocarditis virus (EMCV)
   3889..4488    +  CDS            PuroR: puromycin N-acetyltransferase; pac from Streptomyces alboniger; confers resistance to puromycin
   4624..4882    +  ncRNA          HBV PRE 1151-1410: Accession: RF02816 - Hepatitis B virus post-transcriptional regulatory element 1151-1410
   4848..5288    +  CDS            X: X_HBVD3 - Experimental evidence at protein level: Swiss-Prot protein existence level 1. Multifunctional protein that plays a role in silencing host antiviral defenses and promoting viral transcription. Does not seem to be essential for HBV infection. May be directly involved in development of cirrhosis and liver cancer (hepatocellular carcinoma). Most of cytosolic activities involve modulation of cytosolic calcium. The effect on apoptosis is controversial depending on the cell types in which the studies have been conducted. May induce apoptosis by localizing in mitochondria and causing loss of
   5310..5378    +  CDS            nef (fragment): NEF_HV1Z2 - Experimental evidence at protein level: Swiss-Prot protein existence level 1. Extracellular Nef protein targets CD4(+) T-lymphocytes for apoptosis by interacting with CXCR4 surface receptors. From Human immunodeficiency virus type 1 group M subtype D (isolate Z2/CDC-Z34) (HIV-1).
   5380..5613    +  LTR            3' LTR (ΔU3): self-inactivating 3' long terminal repeat (LTR) from HIV-1
   5685..5806    +  polyA_signal   SV40 poly(A) signal: SV40 polyadenylation signal
   5846..5981    +  rep_origin     SV40 ori: SV40 origin of replication
   6002..6020    -  promoter       T7 promoter: promoter for bacteriophage T7 RNA polymerase
   6028..6183    +  CDS            lacZα (fragment): LacZα fragment of β-galactosidase; lacZ fragment
   6188..6616    +  rep_origin     f1 ori (sequence partly withheld): f1 bacteriophage origin of replication; arrow indicates direction of (+) strand synthesis
   6669..6773    +  promoter       AmpR promoter: bla
   6774..7634    +  CDS            AmpR: β-lactamase; bla; confers resistance to ampicillin, carbenicillin, and related antibiotics
   7805..8393    +  rep_origin     ori: high-copy-number ColE1/pMB1/pBR322/pUC origin of replication
   8576..8668    +  CDS            lacI (fragment): lac repressor; lacI; The lac repressor binds to the lac operator to inhibit transcription in E. coli. This inhibition can be relieved by adding lactose or isopropyl-β-D-thiogalactopyranoside (IPTG).
   8681..8702    +  protein_bind   CAP binding site: CAP binding activates transcription in the presence of cAMP. E. coli catabolite activator protein
   8717..8747    +  promoter       lac promoter: promoter for the E. coli lac operon
   8751..8773    +  protein_bind   lac operator (fragment): The lac repressor binds to the lac operator to inhibit transcription in E. coli. This inhibition can be relieved by adding lactose or isopropyl-β-D-thiogalactopyranoside (IPTG). lac repressor encoded by lacI
   8816..8834    +  promoter       T3 promoter: promoter for bacteriophage T3 RNA polymerase
   8862..9088    +  promoter       RSV promoter: Rous sarcoma virus enhancer/promoter
   9089..9269    +  LTR            5' LTR (truncated): truncated 5' long terminal repeat (LTR) from HIV-1
   9316..9441    +  misc_feature   HIV-1 Ψ: packaging signal of human immunodeficiency virus type 1
   9425..9788    +  CDS            HIV-1 gag (fragment): gag protein from human immunodeficiency virus 1; gag
   9934..10167   +  misc_feature   RRE: The Rev response element (RRE) of HIV-1 allows for Rev-dependent mRNA export from the nucleus to the cytoplasm.
  10544..10644   +  CDS            Rev (fragment): human immunodeficiency virus 1 (HIV-1) Rev protein; rev; enhances nuclear export of unspliced and incompletely spliced viral mRNAs
  10658..10775   +  misc_feature   cPPT/CTS: central polypurine tract and central termination sequence of HIV-1
>Addgene plasmid #176107 | mTurquoise2-Paxillin | addgene full sequence | sequence record 346287 | Addgene NGS Result
TTCCGCGTTACATAACTTACGGTAAATGGCCCGCCTGGCTGACCGCCCAACGACCCCCGCCCATTGACGT
CAATAATGACGTATGTTCCCATAGTAACGCCAATAGGGACTTTCCATTGACGTCAATGGGTGGAGTATTT
ACGGTAAACTGCCCACTTGGCAGTACATCAAGTGTATCATATGCCAAGTACGCCCCCTATTGACGTCAAT
GACGGTAAATGGCCCGCCTGGCATTATGCCCAGTACATGACCTTATGGGACTTTCCTACTTGGCAGTACA
TCTACGTATTAGTCATCGCTATTACCATGGTGATGCGGTTTTGGCAGTACATCAATGGGCGTGGATAGCG
GTTTGACTCACGGGGATTTCCAAGTCTCCACCCCATTGACGTCAATGGGAGTTTGTTTTGGCACCAAAAT
CAACGGGACTTTCCAAAATGTCGTAACAACTCCGCCCCATTGACGCAAATGGGCGGTAGGCGTGTACGGT
GGGAGGTCTATATAAGCAGAGCTCGTTTAGTGAACCGTCAGATCGCCTGGAGACGCCATCCACGCTGTTT
TGACCTCCATAGAAGACACCGACTCTAGCTAGAGGATCCCCCGGGCTGCAGGAATTCGGCGCGCCACGCG
TACCGATATCCAGCACAGTGGCGGCCGCTCGAGCCTCTAGACAGCGCTCACCGGTCGCCACCATGGTGAG
CAAGGGCGAGGAGCTGTTCACCGGGGTGGTGCCCATCCTGGTCGAGCTGGACGGCGACGTAAACGGCCAC
AAGTTCAGCGTGTCCGGCGAGGGCGAGGGCGATGCCACCTACGGCAAGCTGACCCTGAAGTTCATCTGCA
CCACCGGCAAGCTGCCCGTGCCCTGGCCCACCCTCGTGACCACCCTGTCCTGGGGCGTGCAGTGCTTCGC
CCGCTACCCCGACCACATGAAGCAGCACGACTTCTTCAAGTCCGCCATGCCCGAAGGCTACGTCCAGGAG
CGCACCATCTTCTTCAAGGACGACGGCAACTACAAGACCCGCGCCGAGGTGAAGTTCGAGGGCGACACCC
TGGTGAACCGCATCGAGCTGAAGGGCATCGACTTCAAGGAGGACGGCAACATCCTGGGGCACAAGCTGGA
GTACAACTACTTTAGCGACAACGTCTATATCACCGCCGACAAGCAGAAGAACGGCATCAAGGCCAACTTC
AAGATCCGCCACAACATCGAGGACGGCGGCGTGCAGCTCGCCGACCACTACCAGCAGAACACCCCCATCG
GCGACGGCCCCGTGCTGCTGCCCGACAACCACTACCTGAGCACCCAGTCCAAGCTGAGCAAAGACCCCAA
CGAGAAGCGCGATCACATGGTCCTGCTGGAGTTCGTGACCGCCGCCGGGATCACTCTCGGCATGGACGAG
CTGTACAAGTCCGGACTCAGATCTCGAGCTGCGGCCGCCGGATCCAAGCTTATGGACGACCTCGACGCCC
TGCTGGCGGACTTGGAGTCTACCACCTCCCACATCTCCAAACGGCCTGTGTTCTTGTCGGAGGAGACCCC
CTACTCATACCCAACTGGAAACCACACATACCAGGAGATTGCCGTGCCACCCCCCGTCCCCCCACCCCCG
TCCAGCGAGGCCCTCAATGGCACAATCCTTGACCCCTTAGACCAGTGGCAGCCCAGCGGCTCCCGATTCA
TCCACCAGCAGCCTCAGTCCTCATCACCTGTGTACGGCTCCAGTGCCAAAACTTCCAGTGTCTCCAACCC
TCAGGACAGTGTTGGCTCTCCGTGCTCCCGAGTGGGTGAGGAGGAGCACGTCTACAGCTTCCCCAACAAG
CAGAAATCAGCTGAGCCTTCACCCACCGTAATGAGCACGTCCCTGGGCAGCAACCTTTCTGAACTCGACC
GCCTGCTGCTGGAACTGAACGCTGTACAGCATAACCCGCCAGGCTTCCCTGCAGATGAGGCCAACTCAAG
CCCCCCGCTTCCTGGGGCCCTGAGCCCCCTCTATGGTGTCCCAGAGACTAACAGCCCCTTGGGAGGCAAA
GCTGGGCCCCTGACGAAAGAGAAGCCTAAGCGGAATGGGGGCCGGGGCCTGGAGGACGTGCGGCCCAGTG
TGGAGAGTCTCTTGGATGAACTGGAGAGCTCCGTGCCCAGCCCCGTCCCTGCCATCACTGTGAACCAGGG
CGAGATGAGCAGCCCGCAGCGCGTCACCTCCACCCAACAGCAGACACGCATCTCGGCCTCCTCTGCCACC
AGGGAGCTGGACGAGCTGATGGCTTCGCTGTCGGATTTCAAGTTCATGGCCCAGGGGAAGACAGGGAGCA
GCTCACCCCCTGGGGGGCCCCCGAAGCCCGGGAGCCAGCTGGACAGCATGCTGGGGAGCCTGCAGTCTGA
CCTGAACAAGCTGGGGGTCGCCACAGTCGCCAAAGGAGTCTGCGGGGCCTGCAAGAAGCCCATCGCCGGG
CAGGTTGTGACCGCCATGGGGAAGACGTGGCACCCCGAGCACTTCGTCTGCACCCACTGCCAGGAGGAGA
TCGGATCCCGGAACTTCTTCGAGCGGGATGGACAGCCCTACTGTGAAAAGGACTACCACAACCTCTTCTC
CCCGCGCTGCTACTACTGCAACGGCCCCATCCTGGATAAAGTGGTGACAGCCCTTGACCGGACGTGGCAC
CCTGAACACTTCTTCTGTGCACAGTGTGGAGCCTTCTTTGGTCCCGAAGGGTTCCACGAGAAGGACGGCA
AGGCCTACTGTCGCAAGGACTACTTCGACATGTTCGCACCCAAGTGTGGCGGCTGCGCCCGGGCCATCCT
GGAGAACTATATCTCAGCCCTCAACACGCTGTGGCATCCTGAGTGCTTTGTGTGCCGGGAATGCTTCACG
CCATTCGTGAACGGCAGCTTCTTCGAGCACGACGGGCAGCCCTACTGTGAGGTGCACTACCACGAGCGGC
GCGGCTCGCTGTGTTCTGGCTGCCAGAAGCCCATCACCGGCCGCTGCATCACCGCCATGGCCAAGAAGTT
CCACCCCGAGCACTTCGTCTGTGCCTTCTGCCTCAAGCAGCTCAACAAGGGCACCTTCAAGGAGCAGAAC
GACAAGCCTTACTGTCAGAACTGCTTCCTCAAGCTCTTCTGCTAGGCTAGCCTAGTGCCATTTGTTCAGT
GGTTCGTAGGGCTTTCCCCCACTGTTTGGCTTTCAGTTATATGGATGATGTGGTATTGGGGGCCAAGTCT
GTACAGCATCTTGAGTCCCTTTTTACCGCTGTTACCAATTTTCTTTTGTCTTTGGGTAAACCCGGGAATT
CCGCCCCTCTCCCCCCCTAACGTTACTGGCCGAAGCCGCTTGGAATAAGGCCGGTGTGCGTTTGTCTATA
TGTTATTTTCCACCATATTGCCGTCTTTTGGCAATGTGAGGGCCCGGAAACCTGGCCCTGTCTTCTTGAC
GAGCATTCCTAGGGGTCTTTCCCCTCTCGCCAAAGGAATGCAAGGTCTGTTGAATGTCGTGAAGGAAGCA
GTTCCTCTGGAAGCTTCTTGAAGACAAACAACGTCTGTAGCGACCCTTTGCAGGCAGCGGAACCCCCCAC
CTGGCGACAGGTGCCTCTGCGGCCAAAAGCCACGTGTATAAGATACACCTGCAAAGGCGGCACAACCCCA
GTGCCACGTTGTGAGTTGGATAGTTGTGGAAAGAGTCAAATGGCTCTCCTCAAGCGTATTCAACAAGGGG
CTGAAGGATGCCCAGAAGGTACCCCATTGTATGGGATCTGATCTGGGGCCTCGGTGCACATGCTTTACAT
GTGTTTAGTCGAGGTTAAAAAAACGTCTAGGCCCCCCGAACCACGGGGACGTGGTTTTCCTTTGAAAAAC
ACGATGATAATATGGATATGGCCACAACGGTCGCCACCATGACCGAGTACAAGCCCACGGTGCGCCTCGC
CACCCGCGACGACGTCCCCAGGGCCGTACGCACCCTCGCCGCCGCGTTCGCCGACTACCCCGCCACGCGC
CACACCGTCGATCCGGACCGCCACATCGAGCGGGTCACCGAGCTGCAAGAACTCTTCCTCACGCGCGTCG
GGCTCGACATCGGCAAGGTGTGGGTCGCGGACGACGGCGCCGCGGTGGCGGTCTGGACCACGCCGGAGAG
CGTCGAAGCGGGGGCGGTGTTCGCCGAGATCGGCCCGCGCATGGCCGAGTTGAGCGGTTCCCGGCTGGCC
GCGCAGCAACAGATGGAAGGCCTCCTGGCGCCGCACCGGCCCAAGGAGCCCGCGTGGTTCCTGGCCACCG
TCGGCGTCTCGCCCGACCACCAGGGCAAGGGTCTGGGCAGCGCCGTCGTGCTCCCCGGAGTGGAGGCGGC
CGAGCGCGCCGGGGTGCCCGCCTTCCTGGAGACCTCCGCGCCCCGCAACCTCCCCTTCTACGAGCGGCTC
GGCTTCACCGTCACCGCCGACGTCGAGGTGCCCGAAGGACCGCGCACCTGGTGCATGACCCGCAAGCCCG
GTGCCTGACGCCCGCCCCACGACCCGCAGCGCCCGACCGAAAGGAGCGCACGACCCCATGCATGTATTCA
ATCTAAGCAGGCTTTCACTTTCTCGCCAACTTACAAGGCCTTTCTGTGTAAACAATACCTGAACCTTTAC
CCCGTTGCCCGGCAACGGCCAGGTCTGTGCCAAGTGTTTGCTGACGCAACCCCCACTGGCTGGGGCTTGG
TCATGGGCCATCAGCGCATGCGTGGAACCTTTTCGGCTCCTCTGCCGATCCATACTGCGGAACTCCTAGC
CGCTTGTTTTGCTCGCAGCAGGTCTGGAGCAAACATTATCGGGACTGATAACTCTGTTGTCCTATCCCGC
AAATATACATCGTTTCCATGGCTGCTAGGCTGTGCTGCCAACTGGATCCTGCGCGGGACGTCCTTTGTTT
ACGTCCCGTCGGCGCTGAATCCTGCGGACGACCCTTCTCGGGGTCGCTTGGGACTCTCTCGTCCCCTTCT
CCGTCTGCCGTTCCGACCGACCACGGGGCGCACCTCTCTTTACGCGGACTCCCCGTCTGTGCCTTCTCAT
CTGCCGGACCGTGTGCACTTCGCTTCACCTCTGCACGTCGCATGGAGACCACCGTGAACGCCCACCAAAT
ATTGCCCAAGGTCTTACATAAGAGGACTCTTGGACTCTCAGCAATGTCAACGACCGACCTTGAGGCATAC
TTCAAAGACTGTTTGTTTAAAGACTGGGAGGAGTTGGGGGAGGAGATTAGGTTAAAGGTCTTTGTACTAG
GAGGCTGTAGGCATAAATTGGTCTGCGCACCAGCACCATGGCGCAATCACTAGAGCGGGGTACCTTTAAG
ACCAATGACTTACAAGGCAGCTGTAGATCTTAGCCACTTTTTAAAAGAAAAGGGGGGACTGGAAGGGCTA
ATTCACTCCCAACGAAGACAAGATCTGCTTTTTGCTTGTACTGGGTCTCTCTGGTTAGACCAGATCTGAG
CCTGGGAGCTCTCTGGCTAACTAGGGAACCCACTGCTTAAGCCTCAATAAAGCTTGCCTTGAGTGCTTCA
AGTAGTGTGTGCCCGTCTGTTGTGTGACTCTGGTAACTAGAGATCCCTCAGACCCTTTTAGTCAGTGTGG
AAAATCTCTAGCAGTAGTAGTTCATGTCATCTTATTATTCAGTATTTATAACTTGCAAAGAAATGAATAT
CAGAGAGTGAGAGGAACTTGTTTATTGCAGCTTATAATGGTTACAAATAAAGCAATAGCATCACAAATTT
CACAAATAAAGCATTTTTTTCACTGCATTCTAGTTGTGGTTTGTCCAAACTCATCAATGTATCTTATCAT
GTCTGGCTCTAGCTATCCCGCCCCTAACTCCGCCCATCCCGCCCCTAACTCCGCCCAGTTCCGCCCATTC
TCCGCCCCATGGCTGACTAATTTTTTTTATTTATGCAGAGGCCGAGGCCGCCTCGGCCTCTGAGCTATTC
CAGAAGTAGTGAGGAGGCTTTTTTGGAGGCCTAGGGACGTACCCAATTCGCCCTATAGTGAGTCGTATTA
CGCGCGCTCACTGGCCGTCGTTTTACAACGTCGTGACTGGGAAAACCCTGGCGTTACCCAACTTAATCGC
CTTGCAGCACATCCCCCTTTCGCCAGCTGGCGTAATAGCGAAGAGGCCCGCACCGATCGCCCTTCCCAAC
AGTTGCGCAGCCTGAATGGCGAATGGG
[124 nt withheld, positions 6188-6311]
C
[91 nt withheld, positions 6313-6403]
A
[49 nt withheld, positions 6405-6453]
CCTTTGACGTTGGAGTCCACGTTCTTT
[37 nt withheld, positions 6481-6517]
ACCCTATCTCGGTCTATTCTTTTGATTTATAAGGGATTTTGCCGATTTCGGCCTATTGGTTAAAAAATGA
GCTGATTTAACAAAAATTTAACGCGAATTTTAACAAAATATTAACGCTTACAATTTAGGTGGCACTTTTC
GGGGAAATGTGCGCGGAACCCCTATTTGTTTATTTTTCTAAATACATTCAAATATGTATCCGCTCATGAG
ACAATAACCCTGATAAATGCTTCAATAATATTGAAAAAGGAAGAGTATGAGTATTCAACATTTCCGTGTC
GCCCTTATTCCCTTTTTTGCGGCATTTTGCCTTCCTGTTTTTGCTCACCCAGAAACGCTGGTGAAAGTAA
AAGATGCTGAAGATCAGTTGGGTGCACGAGTGGGTTACATCGAACTGGATCTCAACAGCGGTAAGATCCT
TGAGAGTTTTCGCCCCGAAGAACGTTTTCCAATGATGAGCACTTTTAAAGTTCTGCTATGTGGCGCGGTA
TTATCCCGTATTGACGCCGGGCAAGAGCAACTCGGTCGCCGCATACACTATTCTCAGAATGACTTGGTTG
AGTACTCACCAGTCACAGAAAAGCATCTTACGGATGGCATGACAGTAAGAGAATTATGCAGTGCTGCCAT
AACCATGAGTGATAACACTGCGGCCAACTTACTTCTGACAACGATCGGAGGACCGAAGGAGCTAACCGCT
TTTTTGCACAACATGGGGGATCATGTAACTCGCCTTGATCGTTGGGAACCGGAGCTGAATGAAGCCATAC
CAAACGACGAGCGTGACACCACGATGCCTGTAGCAATGGCAACAACGTTGCGCAAACTATTAACTGGCGA
ACTACTTACTCTAGCTTCCCGGCAACAATTAATAGACTGGATGGAGGCGGATAAAGTTGCAGGACCACTT
CTGCGCTCGGCCCTTCCGGCTGGCTGGTTTATTGCTGATAAATCTGGAGCCGGTGAGCGTGGGTCTCGCG
GTATCATTGCAGCACTGGGGCCAGATGGTAAGCCCTCCCGTATCGTAGTTATCTACACGACGGGGAGTCA
GGCAACTATGGATGAACGAAATAGACAGATCGCTGAGATAGGTGCCTCACTGATTAAGCATTGGTAACTG
TCAGACCAAGTTTACTCATATATACTTTAGATTGATTTAAAACTTCATTTTTAATTTAAAAGGATCTAGG
TGAAGATCCTTTTTGATAATCTCATGACCAAAATCCCTTAACGTGAGTTTTCGTTCCACTGAGCGTCAGA
CCCCGTAGAAAAGATCAAAGGATCTTCTTGAGATCCTTTTTTTCTGCGCGTAATCTGCTGCTTGCAAACA
AAAAAACCACCGCTACCAGCGGTGGTTTGTTTGCCGGATCAAGAGCTACCAACTCTTTTTCCGAAGGTAA
CTGGCTTCAGCAGAGCGCAGATACCAAATACTGTTCTTCTAGTGTAGCCGTAGTTAGGCCACCACTTCAA
GAACTCTGTAGCACCGCCTACATACCTCGCTCTGCTAATCCTGTTACCAGTGGCTGCTGCCAGTGGCGAT
AAGTCGTGTCTTACCGGGTTGGACTCAAGACGATAGTTACCGGATAAGGCGCAGCGGTCGGGCTGAACGG
GGGGTTCGTGCACACAGCCCAGCTTGGAGCGAACGACCTACACCGAACTGAGATACCTACAGCGTGAGCT
ATGAGAAAGCGCCACGCTTCCCGAAGGGAGAAAGGCGGACAGGTATCCGGTAAGCGGCAGGGTCGGAACA
GGAGAGCGCACGAGGGAGCTTCCAGGGGGAAACGCCTGGTATCTTTATAGTCCTGTCGGGTTTCGCCACC
TCTGACTTGAGCGTCGATTTTTGTGATGCTCGTCAGGGGGGCGGAGCCTATGGAAAAACGCCAGCAACGC
GGCCTTTTTACGGTTCCTGGCCTTTTGCTGGCCTTTTGCTCACATGTTCTTTCCTGCGTTATCCCCTGAT
TCTGTGGATAACCGTATTACCGCCTTTGAGTGAGCTGATACCGCTCGCCGCAGCCGAACGACCGAGCGCA
GCGAGTCAGTGAGCGAGGAAGCGGAAGAGCGCCCAATACGCAAACCGCCTCTCCCCGCGCGTTGGCCGAT
TCATTAATGCAGCTGGCACGACAGGTTTCCCGACTGGAAAGCGGGCAGTGAGCGCAACGCAATTAATGTG
AGTTAGCTCACTCATTAGGCACCCCAGGCTTTACACTTTATGCTTCCGGCTCGTATGTTGTGTGGAATTG
TGAGCGGATAACAATTTCACACAGGAAACAGCTATGACCATGATTACGCCAAGCGCGCAATTAACCCTCA
CTAAAGGGAACAAAAGCTGGAGCTGCAAGCTTAATGTAGTCTTATGCAATACTCTTGTAGTCTTGCAACA
TGGTAACGATGAGTTAGCAACATGCCTTACAAGGAGAGAAAAAGCACCGTGCATGCCGATTGGTGGAAGT
AAGGTGGTACGATCGTGCCTTATTAGGAAGGCAACAGACGGGTCTGACATGGATTGGACGAACCACTGAA
TTGCCGCATTGCAGAGATATTGTATTTAAGTGCCTAGCTCGATACATAAACGGGTCTCTCTGGTTAGACC
AGATCTGAGCCTGGGAGCTCTCTGGCTAACTAGGGAACCCACTGCTTAAGCCTCAATAAAGCTTGCCTTG
AGTGCTTCAAGTAGTGTGTGCCCGTCTGTTGTGTGACTCTGGTAACTAGAGATCCCTCAGACCCTTTTAG
TCAGTGTGGAAAATCTCTAGCAGTGGCGCCCGAACAGGGACTTGAAAGCGAAAGGGAAACCAGAGGAGCT
CTCTCGACGCAGGACTCGGCTTGCTGAAGCGCGCACGGCAAGAGGCGAGGGGCGGCGACTGGTGAGTACG
CCAAAAATTTTGACTAGCGGAGGCTAGAAGGAGAGAGATGGGTGCGAGAGCGTCAGTATTAAGCGGGGGA
GAATTAGATCGCGATGGGAAAAAATTCGGTTAAGGCCAGGGGGAAAGAAAAAATATAAATTAAAACATAT
AGTATGGGCAAGCAGGGAGCTAGAACGATTCGCAGTTAATCCTGGCCTGTTAGAAACATCAGAAGGCTGT
AGACAAATACTGGGACAGCTACAACCATCCCTTCAGACAGGATCAGAAGAACTTAGATCATTATATAATA
CAGTAGCAACCCTCTATTGTGTGCATCAAAGGATAGAGATAAAAGACACCAAGGAAGCTTTAGACAAGAT
AGAGGAAGAGCAAAACAAAAGTAAGACCACCGCACAGCAAGCGGCCGCTGATCTTCAGACCTGGAGGAGG
AGATATGAGGGACAATTGGAGAAGTGAATTATATAAATATAAAGTAGTAAAAATTGAACCATTAGGAGTA
GCACCCACCAAGGCAAAGAGAAGAGTGGTGCAGAGAGAAAAAAGAGCAGTGGGAATAGGAGCTTTGTTCC
TTGGGTTCTTGGGAGCAGCAGGAAGCACTATGGGCGCAGCGTCAATGACGCTGACGGTACAGGCCAGACA
ATTATTGTCTGGTATAGTGCAGCAGCAGAACAATTTGCTGAGGGCTATTGAGGCGCAACAGCATCTGTTG
CAACTCACAGTCTGGGGCATCAAGCAGCTCCAGGCAAGAATCCTGGCTGTGGAAAGATACCTAAAGGATC
AACAGCTCCTGGGGATTTGGGGTTGCTCTGGAAAACTCATTTGCACCACTGCTGTGCCTTGGAATGCTAG
TTGGAGTAATAAATCTCTGGAACAGATTTGGAATCACACGACCTGGATGGAGTGGGACAGAGAAATTAAC
AATTACACAAGCTTAATACACTCCTTAATTGAAGAATCGCAAAACCAGCAAGAAAAGAATGAACAAGAAT
TATTGGAATTAGATAAATGGGCAAGTTTGTGGAATTGGTTTAACATAACAAATTGGCTGTGGTATATAAA
ATTATTCATAATGATAGTAGGAGGCTTGGTAGGTTTAAGAATAGTTTTTGCTGTACTTTCTATAGTGAAT
AGAGTTAGGCAGGGATATTCACCATTATCGTTTCAGACCCACCTCCCAACCCCGAGGGGACCCGACAGGC
CCGAAGGAATAGAAGAAGAAGGTGGAGAGAGAGACAGAGACAGATCCATTCGATTAGTGAACGGATCTCG
ACGGTATCGGTTTTAAAAGAAAAGGGGGGATTGGGGGGTACAGTGCAGGGGAAAGAATAGTAGACATAAT
AGCAACAGACATACAAACTAAAGAATTACAAAAACAAATTACAAAAATTCAAAATTTTATCGATAAGCTT
GGGAG
